>Addgene plasmid #137856 | PB CAG-sfGFP-iCre-ERT2 | addgene full sequence | sequence record 316180 | Addgene NGS Result
GACATTGATTATTGACTAGTTATTAATAGTAATCAATTACGGGGTCATTAGTTCATAGCCCATATATGGA
GTTCCGCGTTACATAACTTACGGTAAATGGCCCGCCTGGCTGACCGCCCAACGACCCCCGCCCATTGACG
TCAATAATGACGTATGTTCCCATAGTAACGCCAATAGGGACTTTCCATTGACGTCAATGGGTGGAGTATT
TACGGTAAACTGCCCACTTGGCAGTACATCAAGTGTATCATATGCCAAGTACGCCCCCTATTGACGTCAA
TGACGGTAAATGGCCCGCCTGGCATTATGCCCAGTACATGACCTTATGGGACTTTCCTACTTGGCAGTAC
ATCTACGTATTAGTCATCGCTATTACCATGGTCGAGGTGAGCCCCACGTTCTGCTTCACTCTCCCCATCT
CCCCCCCCTCCCCACCCCCAATTTTGTATTTATTTATTTTTTAATTATTTTGTGCAGCGATGGGGGCGGG
GGGGGGGGGGGGGCGCGCGCCRGGGGGGGGGGGGGGGGGSGGGGGGGGGGGSGGGGSGRGGCGGAGAGGT
GCGGCGGCAGCCAATCAGAGCGGCGCGCTCCGAAAGTTTCCTTTTATGGCGAGGCGGCGGCGGCGGCGGC
CCTATAAAAAGCGAAGCGCGCGGCGGGCGGGAGTCGCTGCGCGCTGCCTTCGCCCCGTGCCCCGCTCCGC
CGCCGCCTCGCGCCGCCCGCCCCGGCTCTGACTGACCGCGTTACTCCCACAGGTGAGCGGGCGGGACGGC
CCTTCTCCTCCGGGCTGTAATTAGCGCTTGGTTTAATGACGGCTTGTTTCTTTTCTGTGGCTGCGTGAAA
GCCTTGAGGGGCTCCGGGAGGGCCCTTTGTGCGGGGGGAGCGGCTCGGGGGGTGCGTGCGTGTGTGTGTG
CGTGGGGAGCGCCGCGTGCGGCTCCGCGCTGCCCGGCGGCTGTGAGCGCTGCGGGCGCGGCGCGGGGCTT
TGTGCGCTCCGCAGTGTGCGCGAGGGGAGCGCGGCCGGGGGCGGTGCCCCGCGGTGCGGGGGGGGCTGCG
AGGGGAACAAAGGCTGCGTGCGGGGTGTGTGCGTGGGGGGGTGAGCAGGGGGTGTGGGCGCGTCGGTCGG
GCTGCAACCCCCCCTGCACCCCCCTCCCCGAGTTGCTGAGCACGGCCCGGCTTCGGGTGCGGGGCTCCGT
ACGGGGCGTGGCGCGGGGCTCGCCGTGCCGGGCGGGGGGTGGCGGCAGGTGGGGGTGCCGGGCGGGGCGG
GGCCGCCTCGGGCCGGGGRGGGCTCGGGGGAGGGGCGCGGCGGCCCCCGGAGCGCCGGCGGCTGTCGAGG
CGCGGCGAGCCGCAGCCATTGCCTTTTATGGTAATCGTGCGAGAGGGCGCAGGGACTTCCTTTGTCCCAA
ATCTGTGCGGAGCCGAAATCTGGGAGGCGCCGCCGCACCCCCTCTAGCGGGCGCGGGGCGAAGCGGTGCG
GCGCCGGCAGGAAGGAAATGGGCGGGGAGGGCCTTCGTGCGTCGCCGCGCCGCCGTCCCCTTCTCCCTCT
CCAGCCTCGGGGCTGTCCGCGGGGGGACGGCTGCCTTCGGGGGGGACGGGGCAGGGCGGGGTTCGGCTTC
TGGCGTGTGACCGGCGGCTCTAGAGCCTCTGCTAACCATGTTCATGCCTTCTTCTTTTTCCTACAGCTCC
TGGGCAACGTGCTGGTTATTGTGCTGTCTCATCATTTTGGCAAAGAATTGCTAGCGCCGCCACCATGAGC
AAAGGAGAAGAACTTTTCACTGGAGTTGTCCCAATTCTTGTTGAATTAGATGGTGATGTTAATGGGCACA
AATTTTCTGTCCGTGGAGAGGGTGAAGGTGATGCTACAAACGGAAAACTCACCCTTAAATTTATTTGCAC
TACTGGAAAACTACCTGTTCCGTGGCCAACACTTGTCACTACTCTGACCTATGGTGTTCAATGCTTTTCC
CGTTATCCGGATCACATGAAACGGCATGACTTTTTCAAGAGTGCCATGCCCGAAGGTTATGTACAGGAAC
GCACTATATCTTTCAAAGATGACGGGACCTACAAGACGCGTGCTGAAGTCAAGTTTGAAGGTGATACCCT
TGTTAATCGTATCGAGTTAAAGGGTATTGATTTTAAAGAAGATGGAAACATTCTTGGACACAAACTCGAG
TACAACTTTAACTCACACAATGTATACATCACGGCAGACAAACAAAAGAATGGAATCAAAGCTAACTTCA
AAATTCGCCACAACGTTGAAGATGGTTCCGTTCAACTAGCAGACCATTATCAACAAAATACTCCAATTGG
CGATGGCCCTGTCCTTTTACCAGACAACCATTACCTGTCGACACAATCTGTCCTTTCGAAAGATCCCAAC
GAAAAGCGTGACCACATGGTCCTTCTTGAGTTTGTAACTGCTGCTGGGATTACACATGGCATGGATGAGC
TCTACAAAGGAGGATCTGGCGGCCGCTCTGCCACAAACTTCAGCCTGCTGAAGCAGGCCGGCGACGCCGC
TGAAAATCCTGGCCCTGCTCCTGGAAGCACCAACCTGCTGACTGTGCACCAAAACCTGCCTGCCCTCCCT
GTGGATGCCACCTCTGATGAAGTCAGGAAGAACCTGATGGACATGTTCAGGGACAGGCAGGCCTTCTCTG
AACACACCTGGAAGATGCTCCTGTCTGTGTGCAGATCCTGGGCTGCCTGGTGCAAGCTGAACAACAGGAA
ATGGTTCCCTGCTGAACCTGAGGATGTGAGGGACTACCTCCTGTACCTGCAAGCCAGAGGCCTGGCTGTG
AAGACCATCCAACAGCACCTGGGCCAGCTCAACATGCTGCACAGGAGATCTGGCCTGCCTCGCCCTTCTG
ACTCCAATGCTGTGTCCCTGGTGATGAGGAGAATCAGAAAGGAGAATGTGGATGCTGGGGAGAGAGCCAA
GCAGGCCCTGGCCTTTGAACGCACTGACTTTGACCAAGTCAGATCCCTGATGGAGAACTCTGACAGATGC
CAGGACATCAGGAACCTGGCCTTCCTGGGCATTGCCTACAACACCCTGCTGCGCATTGCCGAAATTGCCA
GAATCAGAGTGAAGGACATCTCCCGCACCGATGGTGGGAGAATGCTGATCCACATTGGCAGGACCAAGAC
CCTGGTGTCCACAGCTGGTGTGGAGAAGGCCCTGTCCCTGGGGGTTACCAAGCTGGTGGAGAGATGGATC
TCTGTGTCTGGTGTGGCTGATGACCCCAACAACTACCTGTTCTGCCGGGTCAGAAAGAATGGTGTGGCTG
CCCCTTCTGCCACCTCCCAACTGTCCACCCGGGCCCTGGAAGGGATCTTTGAGGCCACCCACCGCCTGAT
CTATGGTGCCAAGGATGACTCTGGGCAGAGATACCTGGCCTGGTCTGGCCACTCTGCCAGAGTGGGTGCT
GCCAGGGACATGGCCAGGGCTGGTGTGTCCATCCCTGAAATCATGCAGGCTGGTGGCTGGACCAATGTGA
ACATTGTGATGAACTACATCAGAAACCTGGACTCTGAGACTGGGGCCATGGTGAGGCTGCTCGAGGATGG
GGACCTCGAGCCATCTGCTGGAGACATGAGAGCTGCCAACCTTTGGCCAAGCCCGCTCATGATCAAACGC
TCTAAGAAGAACAGCCTGGCCTTGTCCCTGACGGCCGACCAGATGGTCAGTGCCTTGTTGGATGCTGAGC
CCCCCATACTCTATTCCGAGTATGATCCTACCAGACCCTTCAGTGAAGCTTCGATGATGGGCTTACTGAC
CAACCTGGCAGACAGGGAGCTGGTTCACATGATCAACTGGGCGAAGAGGGTGCCAGGCTTTGTGGATTTG
ACCCTCCATGATCAGGTCCACCTTCTAGAATGTGCCTGGCTAGAGATCCTGATGATTGGTCTCGTCTGGC
GCTCCATGGAGCACCCAGTGAAGCTACTGTTTGCTCCTAACTTGCTCTTGGACAGGAACCAGGGAAAATG
TGTAGAGGGCATGGTGGAGATCTTCGACATGCTGCTGGCTACATCATCTCGGTTCCGCATGATGAATCTG
CAGGGAGAGGAGTTTGTGTGCCTCAAATCTATTATTTTGCTTAATTCTGGAGTGTACACATTTCTGTCCA
GCACCCTGAAGTCTCTGGAAGAGAAGGACCATATCCACCGAGTCCTGGACAAGATCACAGACACTTTGAT
CCACCTGATGGCCAAGGCAGGCCTGACCCTGCAGCAGCAGCACCAGCGGCTGGCCCAGCTCCTCCTCATC
CTCTCCCACATCAGGCACATGAGTAACAAAGGCATGGAGCATCTGTACAGCATGAAGTGCAAGAACGTGG
TGCCCCTCTATGACCTGCTGCTGGAGGCGGCGGACGCCCACCGCCTACATGCGCCCACTAGCCGTGGAGG
GGCATCCGTGGAGGAGACGGACCAAAGCCACTTGGCCACTGCGGGCTCTACTTCATCGCATTCCTTGCAA
AAGTATTACATCACGGGGGAGGCAGAGGGTTTCCCTGCCACAGCTTGATTAATTAATGATCATACAGTGC
TCTGAGTACGCTATAATCAACCTCTGGATTACAAAATTTGTGAAAGATTGACTGGTATTCTTAACTATGT
TGCTCCTTTTACGCTATGTGGATACGCTGCTTTAATGCCTTTGTATCATGCTATTGCTTCCCGTATGGCT
TTCATTTTCTCCTCCTTGTATAAATCCTGGTTGCTGTCTCTTTATGAGGAGTTGTGGCCCGTTGTCAGGC
AACGTGGCGTGGTGTGCACTGTGTTTGCTGACGCAACCCCCACTGGTTGGGGCATTGCCACCACCTGTCA
GCTCCTTTCCGGGACTTTCGCTTTCCCCCTCCCTATTGCCACGGCGGAACTCATCGCCGCCTGCCTTGCC
CGCTGCTGGACAGGGGCTCGGCTGTTGGGCACTGACAATTCCGTGGTGTTGTCGGGGAAATCATCGTCCT
TTCCTTGGCTGCTCGCCTGTGTTGCCACCTGGATTCTGCGCGGGACGTCCTTCTGCTACGTCCCTTCGGC
CCTCAATCCAGCGGACCTTCCTTCCCGCGGCCTGCTGCCGGCTCTGCGGCCTCTTCCGCGTCTTCGCCTT
CGCCCTCAGACGAGTCGGATCTCCCTTTGGGCCGCCTCCCCGCAGGATCCACTAGAGCGGCCGCCTAGAG
CTCGCTATCAGCCTCGACTGTGCCTTCTAGTTGCCAGCCATCTGTTGTTTGCCCCTCCCCCGTGCCTTCC
TTGACCCTGGAAGGTGCCACTCCCACTGTCCTTTCCTAATAAAATGAGGAAATTGCATCGCATTGTCTGA
GTAGGTGTCATTCTATTCTGGGGGGTGGGGTGGGGCAGGACAGCAAGGGGGAGGATTGGGAAGACAATAG
CAGGCATGCTGGGGATGCGGTGGGCTCTATGGCTTCTGAGGCGGAAAGAACCAGCTGGGGCTCGACTAGA
GCTTGCGGAACCCTTAAGCTTTTTTATTATATATTAGTCACGATATCTATAACAAGAAAATATATATATA
ATAAGTTATCACGTAAGTAGAACATGAAATAACAATATAATTATCGTATGAGTTAAATCTTAAAAGTCAC
GTAAAAGATAATCATGCGTCATTTTGACTCACGCGGTCGTTATAGTTCAAAATCAGTGACACTTACCGCA
TTGACAAGCACGCCTCACGGGAGCTCCAAGCGGCGACTGAGATGTCCTAAATGCACAGCGACGGATTCGC
GCTATTTAGAAAGAGAGAGCAATATTTCAAGAATGCATGCGTCAATTTTACGCAGACTATCTTTCTAGGG
TTAAAAAAGATTTGCGCTTTACTCGACCTAAACTTTAAACACGTCATAGAATCTTCGTTTGACAAAAACC
ACATTGTGTTGGGTCGCCCTATAGTGAGTCGTATTACAATTCACTGGCCGTCGTTTTACAACGTCGTGAC
TGGGAAAACCCTGGCGTTACCCAACTTAATCGCCTTGCAGCACATCCCCCTTTCGCCAGCTGGCGTAATA
GCGAAGAGGCCCGCACCGATCGCCCTTCCCAACAGTTGCGCAGCCTGAATGGCGAATGGCAAATTGTAAG
CGTTAATATTTTGTTAAAATTCGCGTTAAATTTTTGTTAAATCAGCTCATTTTTTAACCAATAGGCCGAA
ATCGGCAAAATCCCTTATAAATCAAAAGAATAGACCGAGATAGGGT
[37 nt withheld, positions 6207-6243]
AAAGAACGTGGACTCCAACGTCAAAGG
[49 nt withheld, positions 6271-6319]
T
[91 nt withheld, positions 6321-6411]
G
[124 nt withheld, positions 6413-6536]
CAGGTGGCACTTTTCGGGGAAATGTGCGCGGAACCCCTATTTGTTTATTTTTCTAAATACATTCAAATAT
GTATCCGCTCATGAGACAATAACCCTGATAAATGCTTCAATAATATTGAAAAAGGAAGAGTATGAGTATT
CAACATTTCCGTGTCGCCCTTATTCCCTTTTTTGCGGCATTTTGCCTTCCTGTTTTTGCTCACCCAGAAA
CGCTGGTGAAAGTAAAAGATGCTGAAGATCAGTTGGGTGCACGAGTGGGTTACATCGAACTGGATCTCAA
CAGCGGTAAGATCCTTGAGAGTTTTCGCCCCGAAGAACGTTTTCCAATGATGAGCACTTTTAAAGTTCTG
CTATGTGGCGCGGTATTATCCCGTATTGACGCCGGGCAAGAGCAACTCGGTCGCCGCATACACTATTCTC
AGAATGACTTGGTTGAGTACTCACCAGTCACAGAAAAGCATCTTACGGATGGCATGACAGTAAGAGAATT
ATGCAGTGCTGCCATAACCATGAGTGATAACACTGCGGCCAACTTACTTCTGACAACGATCGGAGGACCG
AAGGAGCTAACCGCTTTTTTGCACAACATGGGGGATCATGTAACTCGCCTTGATCGTTGGGAACCGGAGC
TGAATGAAGCCATACCAAACGACGAGCGTGACACCACGATGCCTGTAGCAATGGCAACAACGTTGCGCAA
ACTATTAACTGGCGAACTACTTACTCTAGCTTCCCGGCAACAATTAATAGACTGGATGGAGGCGGATAAA
GTTGCAGGACCACTTCTGCGCTCGGCCCTTCCGGCTGGCTGGTTTATTGCTGATAAATCTGGAGCCGGTG
AGCGTGGGTCTCGCGGTATCATTGCAGCACTGGGGCCAGATGGTAAGCCCTCCCGTATCGTAGTTATCTA
CACGACGGGGAGTCAGGCAACTATGGATGAACGAAATAGACAGATCGCTGAGATAGGTGCCTCACTGATT
AAGCATTGGTAACTGTCAGACCAAGTTTACTCATATATACTTTAGATTGATTTAAAACTTCATTTTTAAT
TTAAAAGGATCTAGGTGAAGATCCTTTTTGATAATCTCATGACCAAAATCCCTTAACGTGAGTTTTCGTT
CCACTGAGCGTCAGACCCCGTAGAAAAGATCAAAGGATCTTCTTGAGATCCTTTTTTTCTGCGCGTAATC
TGCTGCTTGCAAACAAAAAAACCACCGCTACCAGCGGTGGTTTGTTTGCCGGATCAAGAGCTACCAACTC
TTTTTCCGAAGGTAACTGGCTTCAGCAGAGCGCAGATACCAAATACTGTTCTTCTAGTGTAGCCGTAGTT
AGGCCACCACTTCAAGAACTCTGTAGCACCGCCTACATACCTCGCTCTGCTAATCCTGTTACCAGTGGCT
GCTGCCAGTGGCGATAAGTCGTGTCTTACCGGGTTGGACTCAAGACGATAGTTACCGGATAAGGCGCAGC
GGTCGGGCTGAACGGGGGGTTCGTGCACACAGCCCAGCTTGGAGCGAACGACCTACACCGAACTGAGATA
CCTACAGCGTGAGCTATGAGAAAGCGCCACGCTTCCCGAAGGGAGAAAGGCGGACAGGTATCCGGTAAGC
GGCAGGGTCGGAACAGGAGAGCGCACGAGGGAGCTTCCAGGGGGAAACGCCTGGTATCTTTATAGTCCTG
TCGGGTTTCGCCACCTCTGACTTGAGCGTCGATTTTTGTGATGCTCGTCAGGGGGGCGGAGCCTATGGAA
AAACGCCAGCAACGCGGCCTTTTTACGGTTCCTGGCCTTTTGCTGGCCTTTTGCTCACATGTTCTTTCCT
GCGTTATCCCCTGATTCTGTGGATAACCGTATTACCGCCTTTGAGTGAGCTGATACCGCTCGCCGCAGCC
GAACGACCGAGCGCAGCGAGTCAGTGAGCGAGGAAGCGGAAGAGCGCCCAATACGCAAACCGCCTCTCCC
CGCGCGTTGGCCGATTCATTAATGCAGCTGGCACGACAGGTTTCCCGACTGGAAAGCGGGCAGTGAGCGC
AACGCAATTAATGTGAGTTAGCTCACTCATTAGGCACCCCAGGCTTTACACTTTATGCTTCCGGCTCGTA
TGTTGTGTGGAATTGTGAGCGGATAACAATTTCACACAGGAAACAGCTATGACCATGATTACGCCAAGCG
CGCAATTAACCCTCACTAAAGGGAACCTCCCCCGGTATTCACGACAGCAGGCTGAATAATAAAAAAATTA
GAAACTATTATTTAACCCTAGAAAGATAATCATATTGTGACGTACGTTAAAGATAATCATGCGTAAAATT
GACGCATGTGTTTTATCGGTCTGTATATCGAGGTTTATTTATTAATTTGAATAGATATTAAGTTTTATTA
TATTTACACTTACATACTAATAATAAATTCAACAAACAATTTATTTATGTTTATTTATTTATTAAAAAAA
AACAAAAACTCAAAATTTCTTCTATAAAGTAACAAAACTTTTAAACATTCTCTCTTTTACAAAAATAAAC
TTATTTTGTACTTTAAAAACAGTCATGTTGTATTATAAAATAAGTAATTAGCTTAACCTATACATAATAG
AAACAAATTATACTTATTAACCGGTCATGGTC
Features (pLannotate 1.2.2; 21 found; start..end, strand, type, name):
      1..380     +  enhancer       CMV enhancer: human cytomegalovirus immediate early enhancer
    382..659     +  promoter       chicken β-actin promoter: No description available
    660..1676    +  intron         chimeric intron: chimera between introns from chicken β-actin and rabbit β-globin
   1745..2458    +  CDS            Superfolder GFP: Superfolder GFP is a basic (constitutively fluorescent) green fluorescent protein published in 2005, derived from Aequorea victoria. It is reported to be a very rapidly-maturing weak dimer.
   2549..3574    +  CDS            cre: RECR_BPP1 - Experimental evidence at protein level: Swiss-Prot protein existence level 1. Catalyzes site-specific recombination between two 34-base- pair LOXP sites. Its role is to maintain the phage genome as a monomeric unit-copy plasmid in the lysogenic state. From Escherichia phage P1 (Bacteriophage P1).
   3587..4522    +  CDS            ERT2: mutated ligand-binding domain of the human estrogen receptor (Feil et al., 1997)
   4565..5153    +  misc_feature   WPRE: woodchuck hepatitis virus posttranscriptional regulatory element
   5198..5422    +  polyA_signal   bGH poly(A) signal: bovine growth hormone polyadenylation signal
   5426..5447    +  promoter       SV40 promoter (fragment): SV40 enhancer and early promoter
   5811..5888    +  CDS            FP (fragment): FP25_NPVAC - Experimental evidence at protein level: Swiss-Prot protein existence level 1. From Autographa californica nuclear polyhedrosis virus (AcMNPV).
   5898..5916    -  promoter       T7 promoter: promoter for bacteriophage T7 RNA polymerase
   5919..6076    +  CDS            lacZα (fragment): LacZα fragment of β-galactosidase; lacZ fragment
   6108..6536    -  rep_origin     f1 ori (sequence partly withheld): f1 bacteriophage origin of replication; arrow indicates direction of (+) strand synthesis
   6563..6667    +  promoter       AmpR promoter: bla
   6668..7528    +  CDS            AmpR: β-lactamase; bla; confers resistance to ampicillin, carbenicillin, and related antibiotics
   7699..8287    +  rep_origin     ori: high-copy-number ColE1/pMB1/pBR322/pUC origin of replication
   8470..8562    +  CDS            lacI (fragment): lac repressor; lacI; The lac repressor binds to the lac operator to inhibit transcription in E. coli. This inhibition can be relieved by adding lactose or isopropyl-β-D-thiogalactopyranoside (IPTG).
   8575..8596    +  protein_bind   CAP binding site: CAP binding activates transcription in the presence of cAMP. E. coli catabolite activator protein
   8611..8641    +  promoter       lac promoter: promoter for the E. coli lac operon
   8649..8665    +  protein_bind   lac operator: The lac repressor binds to the lac operator to inhibit transcription in E. coli. This inhibition can be relieved by adding lactose or isopropyl-β-D-thiogalactopyranoside (IPTG). lac repressor encoded by lacI
   8710..8728    +  promoter       T3 promoter: promoter for bacteriophage T3 RNA polymerase
