[The description below was written by a language model from this plasmid's Addgene catalogue record and pLannotate feature annotations shown in this document.]
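Description:
PB CAG-sfGFP-iCre-ERT2 is a custom-built piggyBac transposon plasmid for mammalian expression of a tamoxifen-regulatable Cre recombinase fused to a fluorescent protein. In bacteria it is maintained by a high-copy ColE1/pUC-type origin and selected with ampicillin through the bla (AmpR) gene. The backbone also carries an f1 origin and remnants of a phagemid cloning region: T7 and T3 promoters, the lac promoter/operator and a lacZα fragment. The catalogue entry states that the piggyBac inverted terminal repeats were synthesized from database sequences. The automated feature table does not annotate them by name, though a short fragment matching a baculovirus FP25 coding region lies just downstream of the cassette. No mammalian selection marker is annotated.

The payload is a single open reading frame driven by the CAG promoter, which comprises the CMV enhancer, chicken β-actin promoter and a chimeric β-actin/β-globin intron. It encodes superfolder GFP, then codon-improved Cre (iCre), then the ERT2 mutant estrogen receptor ligand-binding domain. The transcript ends in a WPRE, which enhances expression, and a bovine growth hormone polyadenylation signal. The linker between sfGFP and iCre-ERT2 is a P2A sequence in which two conserved residues were changed to alanine, so ribosomal skipping does not occur and one fusion protein is made. ERT2 generally keeps Cre inactive until 4-hydroxytamoxifen is supplied, allowing inducible recombination at loxP sites.

With a piggyBac transposase provided in trans, the cassette can integrate stably into the genome of mammalian cells. The depositor notes that fluorescence from the fusion is dim, not visible by eye but detectable by flow cytometry.
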