Addgene plasmid #137856: PB CAG-sfGFP-iCre-ERT2
Purpose: CAG-sfGFP-iCre-ERT2 piggyBac transposon
Depositing lab: Mario Capecchi. Depositing organization: University of Utah.
Backbone
  Vector backbone: Custom
  Backbone manufacturer: Hyung-song Nam, Capecchi laboratory
  Vector type: Mammalian Expression, Cre/Lox ; piggyBac
Growth in bacteria
  Bacterial resistance: Ampicillin, 100 μg/mL
  Growth temperature: 30°C
  Growth strain: DH10B
  Copy number: High Copy
Gene/Insert
  Gene/Insert name: sfGFP-iCre-ERT2
  Species: Synthetic
Resource information
  A portion of this plasmid was derived from a plasmid made by: piggyBac ITR's were synthesized from sequences in the NCBI database. CAG promoter is from pCAGGS obtained from BCCM/LMBP. sfGFP is from Sandia Biotech. iCre is from Rolf Sprengel. ERT2 is from Pierre Chambon. WPRE is from Miguel Ramalho-Santos. bGH pA is from Neal Copeland.
Terms and licenses: Academic/Nonprofit Terms; Industry Terms: Not Available to Industry
Depositor comments: Linker between sfGFP and iCre-ERT2 is a mutated P2A sequence where 2 conserved amino acids are changed to Alanines. This mutated sequence does not skip. The sfGFP fluorescence from the sfGFP-iCre-ERT2 is dim, as described in Nam and Capecchi, 2020 (https://doi.org/10.1186/s13064-020-00139-5) and a Figshare page (https://doi.org/10.6084/m9.figshare.13218437.v35) In short, it is not visible to the eyes, but can be detected with flow cytometry.
How to cite: PB CAG-sfGFP-iCre-ERT2 was a gift from Mario Capecchi (Addgene plasmid # 137856 ; http://n2t.net/addgene:137856 ; RRID:Addgene_137856)
